>Addgene plasmid #113494 | pcDNA5FRT/TO-HOIP-Strep-HA | addgene full sequence | sequence record 218580 | Addgene NGS Result
CTACAACAAGGCAAGGCTTGACCGACAATTGCATGAAGAATCTGCTTAGGGTTAGGCGTTTTGCGCTGCT
TCGCGATGTACGGGCCAGATATACGCGTTGACATTGATTATTGACTAGTTATTAATAGTAATCAATTACG
GGGTCATTAGTTCATAGCCCATATATGGAGTTCCGCGTTACATAACTTACGGTAAATGGCCCGCCTGGCT
GACCGCCCAACGACCCCCGCCCATTGACGTCAATAATGACGTATGTTCCCATAGTAACGCCAATAGGGAC
TTTCCATTGACGTCAATGGGTGGAGTATTTACGGTAAACTGCCCACTTGGCAGTACATCAAGTGTATCAT
ATGCCAAGTACGCCCCCTATTGACGTCAATGACGGTAAATGGCCCGCCTGGCATTATGCCCAGTACATGA
CCTTATGGGACTTTCCTACTTGGCAGTACATCTACGTATTAGTCATCGCTATTACCATGGTGATGCGGTT
TTGGCAGTACATCAATGGGCGTGGATAGCGGTTTGACTCACGGGGATTTCCAAGTCTCCACCCCATTGAC
GTCAATGGGAGTTTGTTTTGGCACCAAAATCAACGGGACTTTCCAAAATGTCGTAACAACTCCGCCCCAT
TGACGCAAATGGGCGGTAGGCGTGTACGGTGGGAGGTCTATATAAGCAGAGCTCTCCCTATCAGTGATAG
AGATCTCCCTATCAGTGATAGAGATCGTCGACGAGCTCGTTTAGTGAACCGTCAGATCGCCTGGAGACGC
CATCCACGCTGTTTTGACCTCCATAGAAGACACCGGGACCGATCCAGCCTCCGGACTCTAGCGTTTAAAC
TTAAGCTTGGTACCGAGCTCGGATCCACTAGTCCAGTGTGGTGGAATTCTGCAGATATCAACAAGTTTGT
ACAAAAAAGCAGGCTCCACCATGCCGGGGGAGGAAGAGGAGCGGGCCTTCCTGGTGGCCCGCGAGGAGCT
GGCGAGCGCCCTGAGGAGGGATTCCGGGCAGGCGTTTTCCCTGGAGCAGCTCCGGCCGCTACTAGCCAGC
TCTCTGCCGCTAGCCGCCCGCTACCTGCAGCTGGACGCCGCACGCCTTGTCCGCTGCAACGCTCATGGGG
AGCCCCGAAACTACCTCAACACCCTGTCCACGGCTCTGAACATCCTGGAGAAATACGGCCGCAACCTTCT
CAGCCCTCAGCGGCCTCGGTACTGGCGTGGTGTCAAGTTTAATAACCCTGTCTTTCGCAGCACGGTGGAT
GCTGTGCAGGGGGGCCGAGATGTGCTGCGATTATATGGCTACACAGAGGAGCAACCAGATGGGTTGAGCT
TCCCCGAAGGGCAGGAGGAGCCAGATGAGCACCAGGTTGCTACAGTCACACTGGAAGTACTGCTGCTTCG
GACAGAGCTCAGCCTGCTATTGCAGAATACTCATCCAAGACAGCAGGCACTGGAGCAGCTGTTGGAAGAC
AAGGTTGAAGATGATATGCTGCAGCTTTCAGAATTTGACCCCCTATTGAGAGAGATTGCTCCTGGCCCCC
TCACCACACCCTCTGTCCCAGGCTCCACTCCTGGTCCCTGCTTCCTCTGTGGTTCTGCCCCAGGCACACT
GCACTGCCCATCCTGTAAACAGGCCCTGTGTCCAGCCTGTGACCACCTGTTCCATGGACACCCATCCCGT
GCTCATCACCTCCGCCAGACCCTGCCTGGGGTCCTGCAGGGTACCCACCTGAGCCCCAGTTTACCTGCCT
CAGCCCAACCACGGCCCCAGTCGACCTCCCTGCTGGCCCTGGGAGACAGCTCTCTTTCTTCCCCTAATCC
TGCAAGTGCTCATTTGCCCTGGCACTGTGCTGCCTGTGCCATGCTAAATGAGCCTTGGGCAGTGCTCTGT
GTGGCCTGTGATCGGCCCCGAGGCTGTAAGGGGTTGGGGTTGGGAACTGAGGGTCCCCAAGGAACTGGAG
GCCTAGAACCTGATCTTGCACGGGGTCGGTGGGCCTGCCAGAGCTGTACCTTTGAGAATGAGGCAGCTGC
TGTGCTATGTTCCATATGTGAGCGACCTCGGCTGGCCCAGCCTCCCAGCTTGGTGGTGGATTCCCGAGAT
GCTGGCATTTGCCTGCAACCCCTTCAGCAGGGGGATGCTTTGCTGGCCTCTGCCCAGAGTCAAGTCTGGT
ACTGTATTCACTGTACCTTCTGCAACTCGAGCCCTGGCTGGGTGTGTGTTATGTGCAACCGGACTAGTAG
CCCCATTCCAGCACAACATGCCCCCCGGCCCTATGCCAGCTCTTTGGAAAAGGGACCCCCCAAGCCTGGG
CCCCCACGACGCCTTAGTGCCCCCCTGCCCAGTTCCTGTGGAGATCCTGAGAAGCAGCGCCAAGACAAGA
TGCGGGAAGAAGGCCTCCAGCTAGTGAGCATGATCCGGGAAGGGGAAGCCGCAGGTGCCTGTCCAGAGGA
GATCTTCTCGGCTCTGCAGTACTCGGGCACTGAGGTGCCTCTGCAGTGGTTGCGCTCAGAACTGCCCTAC
GTCCTGGAGATGGTGGCTGAGCTGGCTGGACAGCAGGACCCTGGGCTGGGTGCCTTTTCCTGTCAGGAGG
CCCGGAGAGCCTGGCTGGATCGTCATGGCAACCTTGATGAAGCTGTGGAGGAGTGTGTGAGGACCAGGCG
AAGGAAGGTGCAGGAGCTCCAGTCTCTAGGCTTTGGGCCTGAGGAGGGGTCTCTCCAGGCATTGTTCCAG
CACGGAGGTGATGTGTCACGGGCCCTGACTGAGCTACAGCGCCAACGCCTAGAGCCCTTCCGCCAGCGCC
TCTGGGACAGTGGCCCTGAGCCCACCCCTTCCTGGGATGGGCCAGACAAGCAGAGCCTGGTCAGGCGGCT
TTTGGCAGTCTACGCACTCCCCAGCTGGGGCCGGGCAGAGCTGGCACTGTCACTGCTGCAGGAGACACCC
AGGAACTATGAGTTGGGGGATGTGGTAGAAGCTGTGAGGCACAGCCAGGACCGGGCCTTCCTGCGCCGCT
TGCTTGCCCAGGAGTGTGCCGTGTGTGGCTGGGCCCTGCCCCACAACCGGATGCAGGCCCTGACTTCCTG
TGAGTGCACCATCTGTCCTGACTGCTTCCGCCAGCACTTCACCATCGCCTTGAAGGAGAAGCACATCACA
GACATGGTGTGCCCTGCCTGTGGCCGCCCCGACCTCACCGATGACACACAGTTGCTCAGCTACTTCTCTA
CCCTTGACATCCAGCTTCGCGAGAGCCTAGAGCCAGATGCCTATGCGTTGTTCCATAAGAAGCTGACCGA
GGGTGTGCTGATGCGGGACCCCAAGTTCTTGTGGTGTGCCCAGTGCTCCTTTGGCTTCATATATGAGCGT
GAGCAGCTGGAGGCAACTTGTCCCCAGTGTCACCAGACCTTCTGTGTGCGCTGCAAGCGCCAGTGGGAGG
AGCAGCACCGAGGTCGGAGCTGTGAGGACTTCCAGAACTGGAAACGCATGAACGACCCAGAATACCAGGC
CCAGGGCCTAGCAATGTATCTTCAGGAAAACGGCATTGACTGCCCCAAATGCAAGTTCTCGTACGCCCTG
GCCCGAGGAGGCTGCATGCACTTTCACTGTACCCAGTGCCGCCACCAGTTCTGCAGCGGCTGCTACAATG
CCTTTTACGCCAAGAATAAATGTCCAGAGCCTAACTGCAGGGTGAAAAAGTCCCTGCACGGCCACCACCC
TCGAGACTGCCTCTTCTACCTGCGGGACTGGACTGCTCTCCGGCTTCAGAAGCTGCTACAGGACAATAAC
GTCATGTTTAATACAGAGCCTCCAGCTGGGGCCCGGGCAGTCCCTGGAGGCGGCTGCCGAGTGATAGAGC
AGAAGGAGGTTCCCAATGGGCTCAGGGACGAAGCTTGTGGCAAGGAAACTCCAGCTGGCTATGCCGGCCT
GTGCCAGGCACACTACAAAGAGTATCTTGTGAGCCTCATCAATGCCCACTCGCTGGACCCAGCCACCTTG
TATGAGGTGGAAGAGCTGGAGACGGCCACTGAGCGCTACCTGCACGTACGCCCCCAGCCTTTGGCTGGAG
AGGATCCCCCTGCTTACCAGGCCCGCTTGTTACAGAAGCTGACAGAAGAGGTACCCTTGGGACAGAGTAT
CCCCCGCAGGCGGAAGGACCCAGCTTTCTTGTACAAAGTGGTTGATATCAAGGCCGCCGACATCACCAGC
CTGTACAAGAAAGTGGGGTGGAGCCATCCCCAGTTCGAGAAGGGCGGAGGATCTGGCGGCGGAAGCGGCG
GAGGAAGCTGGTCCCACCCTCAGTTTGAGAAAGGCACCGAGCTGGGCAGCACCATGGCCAGCTACCCCTA
CGACGTGCCCGACTACGCCTGATGACTCGAGTCTAGAGGGCCCGTTTAAACCCGCTGATCAGCCTCGACT
GTGCCTTCTAGTTGCCAGCCATCTGTTGTTTGCCCCTCCCCCGTGCCTTCCTTGACCCTGGAAGGTGCCA
CTCCCACTGTCCTTTCCTAATAAAATGAGGAAATTGCATCGCATTGTCTGAGTAGGTGTCATTCTATTCT
GGGGGGTGGGGTGGGGCAGGACAGCAAGGGGGAGGATTGGGAAGACAATAGCAGGCATGCTGGGGATGCG
GTGGGCTCTATGGCTTCTGAGGCGGAAAGAACCAGCTGGGGCTCTAGGGGGTATCCCC
[124 nt withheld, positions 4679-4802]
C
[91 nt withheld, positions 4804-4894]
AGGGTGATGGTTCACGTACCTAGAAGTTCCTATTCCGAAGTTCCTATTCTCTAGAAAGTATAGGAACTTC
CTTGGCCAAAAAGCCTGAACTCACCGCGACGTCTGTCGAGAAGTTTCTGATCGAAAAGTTCGACAGCGTC
TCCGACCTGATGCAGCTCTCGGAGGGCGAAGAATCTCGTGCTTTCAGCTTCGATGTAGGAGGGCGTGGAT
ATGTCCTGCGGGTAAATAGCTGCGCCGATGGTTTCTACAAAGATCGTTATGTTTATCGGCACTTTGCATC
GGCCGCGCTCCCGATTCCGGAAGTGCTTGACATTGGGGAATTCAGCGAGAGCCTGACCTATTGCATCTCC
CGCCGTGCACAGGGTGTCACGTTGCAAGACCTGCCTGAAACCGAACTGCCCGCTGTTCTGCAGCCGGTCG
CGGAGGCCATGGATGCGATCGCTGCGGCCGATCTTAGCCAGACGAGCGGGTTCGGCCCATTCGGACCGCA
AGGAATCGGTCAATACACTACATGGCGTGATTTCATATGCGCGATTGCTGATCCCCATGTGTATCACTGG
CAAACTGTGATGGACGACACCGTCAGTGCGTCCGTCGCGCAGGCTCTCGATGAGCTGATGCTTTGGGCCG
AGGACTGCCCCGAAGTCCGGCACCTCGTGCACGCGGATTTCGGCTCCAACAATGTCCTGACGGACAATGG
CCGCATAACAGCGGTCATTGACTGGAGCGAGGCGATGTTCGGGGATTCCCAATACGAGGTCGCCAACATC
TTCTTCTGGAGGCCGTGGTTGGCTTGTATGGAGCAGCAGACGCGCTACTTCGAGCGGAGGCATCCGGAGC
TTGCAGGATCGCCGCGGCTCCGGGCGTATATGCTCCGCATTGGTCTTGACCAACTCTATCAGAGCTTGGT
TGACGGCAATTTCGATGATGCAGCTTGGGCGCAGGGTCGATGCGACGCAATCGTCCGATCCGGAGCCGGG
ACTGTCGGGCGTACACAAATCGCCCGCAGAAGCGCGGCCGTCTGGACCGATGGCTGTGTAGAAGTACTCG
CCGATAGTGGAAACCGACGCCCCAGCACTCGTCCGAGGGCAAAGGAATAGCACGTACTACGAGATTTCGA
TTCCACCGCCGCCTTCTATGAAAGGTTGGGCTTCGGAATCGTTTTCCGGGACGCCGGCTGGATGATCCTC
CAGCGCGGGGATCTCATGCTGGAGTTCTTCGCCCACCCCAACTTGTTTATTGCAGCTTATAATGGTTACA
AATAAAGCAATAGCATCACAAATTTCACAAATAAAGCATTTTTTTCACTGCATTCTAGTTGTGGTTTGTC
CAAACTCATCAATGTATCTTATCATGTCTGTATACCGTCGACCTCTAGCTAGAGCTTGGCGTAATCATGG
TCATAGCTGTTTCCTGTGTGAAATTGTTATCCGCTCACAATTCCACACAACATACGAGCCGGAAGCATAA
AGTGTAAAGCCTGGGGTGCCTAATGAGTGAGCTAACTCACATTAATTGCGTTGCGCTCACTGCCCGCTTT
CCAGTCGGGAAACCTGTCGTGCCAGCTGCATTAATGAATCGGCCAACGCGCGGGGAGAGGCGGTTTGCGT
ATTGGGCGCTCTTCCGCTTCCTCGCTCACTGACTCGCTGCGCTCGGTCGTTCGGCTGCGGCGAGCGGTAT
CAGCTCACTCAAAGGCGGTAATACGGTTATCCACAGAATCAGGGGATAACGCAGGAAAGAACATGTGAGC
AAAAGGCCAGCAAAAGGCCAGGAACCGTAAAAAGGCCGCGTTGCTGGCGTTTTTCCATAGGCTCCGCCCC
CCTGACGAGCATCACAAAAATCGACGCTCAAGTCAGAGGTGGCGAAACCCGACAGGACTATAAAGATACC
AGGCGTTTCCCCCTGGAAGCTCCCTCGTGCGCTCTCCTGTTCCGACCCTGCCGCTTACCGGATACCTGTC
CGCCTTTCTCCCTTCGGGAAGCGTGGCGCTTTCTCATAGCTCACGCTGTAGGTATCTCAGTTCGGTGTAG
GTCGTTCGCTCCAAGCTGGGCTGTGTGCACGAACCCCCCGTTCAGCCCGACCGCTGCGCCTTATCCGGTA
ACTATCGTCTTGAGTCCAACCCGGTAAGACACGACTTATCGCCACTGGCAGCAGCCACTGGTAACAGGAT
TAGCAGAGCGAGGTATGTAGGCGGTGCTACAGAGTTCTTGAAGTGGTGGCCTAACTACGGCTACACTAGA
AGAACAGTATTTGGTATCTGCGCTCTGCTGAAGCCAGTTACCTTCGGAAAAAGAGTTGGTAGCTCTTGAT
CCGGCAAACAAACCACCGCTGGTAGCGGTGGTTTTTTTGTTTGCAAGCAGCAGATTACGCGCAGAAAAAA
AGGATCTCAAGAAGATCCTTTGATCTTTTCTACGGGGTCTGACGCTCAGTGGAACGAAAACTCACGTTAA
GGGATTTTGGTCATGAGATTATCAAAAAGGATCTTCACCTAGATCCTTTTAAATTAAAAATGAAGTTTTA
AATCAATCTAAAGTATATATGAGTAAACTTGGTCTGACAGTTACCAATGCTTAATCAGTGAGGCACCTAT
CTCAGCGATCTGTCTATTTCGTTCATCCATAGTTGCCTGACTCCCCGTCGTGTAGATAACTACGATACGG
GAGGGCTTACCATCTGGCCCCAGTGCTGCAATGATACCGCGAGACCCACGCTCACCGGCTCCAGATTTAT
CAGCAATAAACCAGCCAGCCGGAAGGGCCGAGCGCAGAAGTGGTCCTGCAACTTTATCCGCCTCCATCCA
GTCTATTAATTGTTGCCGGGAAGCTAGAGTAAGTAGTTCGCCAGTTAATAGTTTGCGCAACGTTGTTGCC
ATTGCTACAGGCATCGTGGTGTCACGCTCGTCGTTTGGTATGGCTTCATTCAGCTCCGGTTCCCAACGAT
CAAGGCGAGTTACATGATCCCCCATGTTGTGCAAAAAAGCGGTTAGCTCCTTCGGTCCTCCGATCGTTGT
CAGAAGTAAGTTGGCCGCAGTGTTATCACTCATGGTTATGGCAGCACTGCATAATTCTCTTACTGTCATG
CCATCCGTAAGATGCTTTTCTGTGACTGGTGAGTACTCAACCAAGTCATTCTGAGAATAGTGTATGCGGC
GACCGAGTTGCTCTTGCCCGGCGTCAATACGGGATAATACCGCGCCACATAGCAGAACTTTAAAAGTGCT
CATCATTGGAAAACGTTCTTCGGGGCGAAAACTCTCAAGGATCTTACCGCTGTTGAGATCCAGTTCGATG
TAACCCACTCGTGCACCCAACTGATCTTCAGCATCTTTTACTTTCACCAGCGTTTCTGGGTGAGCAAAAA
CAGGAAGGCAAAATGCCGCAAAAAAGGGAATAAGGGCGACACGGAAATGTTGAATACTCATACTCTTCCT
TTTTCAATATTATTGAAGCATTTATCAGGGTTATTGTCTCATGAGCGGATACATATTTGAATGTATTTAG
AAAAATAAACAAATAGGGGTTCCGCGCACATTTCCCCGAAAAGTGCCACCTGACGTCGACGGATCGGGAG
ATCTCCCGATCCCCTATGGTGCACTCTCAGTACAATCTGCTCTGATGCCGCATAGTTAAGCCAGTATCTG
CTCCCTGCTTGTGTGTTGGAGGTCGCTGAGTAGTGCGCGAGCAAAATTTAAG
Features (pLannotate 1.2.2; 23 found; start..end, strand, type, name):
    100..479     +  enhancer       CMV enhancer: human cytomegalovirus immediate early enhancer
    480..683     +  promoter       CMV promoter: human cytomegalovirus (CMV) immediate early promoter
    685..704     +  promoter       PLtetO-1 promoter (fragment): modified phage lambda PL promoter with tet operator sites (Lutz and Bujard, 1997)
    706..725     +  promoter       PLtetO-1 promoter (fragment): modified phage lambda PL promoter with tet operator sites (Lutz and Bujard, 1997)
    733..766     +  promoter       TRE3GV promoter (fragment): 3rd-generation Tet-responsive promoter that can be activated by binding of Tet-On® 3G, optimized for retroviral and lentiviral vectors
    901..925     +  protein_bind   attB1: mutant version of attB; recombination site for the Gateway® BP reaction BP Clonase™
    931..4146    +  CDS            RNF31: RNF31_HUMAN - Also known as ZIBRA From Homo sapiens (Human).
   4148..4172    -  protein_bind   attB2: mutant version of attB; recombination site for the Gateway® BP reaction BP Clonase™
   4409..4633    +  polyA_signal   bGH poly(A) signal: bovine growth hormone polyadenylation signal
   4637..4658    +  promoter       SV40 promoter (fragment): SV40 enhancer and early promoter
   4679..4912    +  rep_origin     f1 ori (fragment) (sequence partly withheld): f1 bacteriophage origin of replication; arrow indicates direction of (+) strand synthesis
   4917..4964    +  protein_bind   FRT: FLP-mediated recombination occurs in the 8-bp core sequence TCTAGAAA (Turan and Bode, 2011). FLP recombinase from the Saccharomyces cerevisiae 2μ plasmid
   4972..5994    +  CDS            HygR: aminoglycoside phosphotransferase from E. coli; aph(4)-Ia; confers resistance to hygromycin
   6004..6129    +  CDS            ble (fragment): BLE_KLEPN - Experimental evidence at protein level: Swiss-Prot protein existence level 1. Binding protein with a strong affinity to the bleomycin family of antibiotics. Binds to CL990; an antimitotic-antibiotic compound. From Klebsiella pneumoniae.
   6124..6245    +  polyA_signal   SV40 poly(A) signal: SV40 polyadenylation signal
   6318..6334    -  protein_bind   lac operator: The lac repressor binds to the lac operator to inhibit transcription in E. coli. This inhibition can be relieved by adding lactose or isopropyl-β-D-thiogalactopyranoside (IPTG). lac repressor encoded by lacI
   6342..6372    -  promoter       lac promoter: promoter for the E. coli lac operon
   6387..6408    -  protein_bind   CAP binding site: CAP binding activates transcription in the presence of cAMP. E. coli catabolite activator protein
   6421..6513    -  CDS            lacI (fragment): lac repressor; lacI; The lac repressor binds to the lac operator to inhibit transcription in E. coli. This inhibition can be relieved by adding lactose or isopropyl-β-D-thiogalactopyranoside (IPTG).
   6696..7284    -  rep_origin     ori: high-copy-number ColE1/pMB1/pBR322/pUC origin of replication
   7455..8315    -  CDS            AmpR: β-lactamase; bla; confers resistance to ampicillin, carbenicillin, and related antibiotics
   8316..8420    -  promoter       AmpR promoter: bla
   8479..8531    -  misc_feature   bom (fragment): basis of mobility region from pBR322
