[The description below was written by a language model from this plasmid's Addgene catalogue record and pLannotate feature annotations shown in this document.]
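Description:
pcDNA5FRT/TO-HOIP-Strep-HA is a mammalian expression plasmid built on the Gateway-adapted pcDNA5-FRT-TO-cSH-GW backbone and carries the full-length wild-type human HOIP coding sequence (RNF31, also called ZIBRA). It is propagated in E. coli through a high-copy ColE1/pUC-type origin and an ampicillin resistance gene. The sequenced record is about 8.6 kb. The insert was introduced by Gateway recombination and sits between attB1 and attB2 sites. Its stop codon was removed so that translation reads through into a vector-encoded C-terminal 2xStrep-HA tag. The tag is listed in the catalogue entry but was not annotated in the feature table; it presumably lies in the gap between attB2 and the bovine growth hormone polyadenylation signal that ends the transcript.

Expression is driven by the CMV enhancer and promoter. The short hits immediately downstream, annotated as tet-related promoter fragments, correspond to tet operator sequences. This is the "TO" arrangement, in which transcription is repressed in cells expressing the Tet repressor and induced by tetracycline or doxycycline. Downstream of the expression cassette, an FRT site directly precedes a hygromycin resistance gene followed by an SV40 polyadenylation signal. In this backbone design, Flp recombinase integrates the plasmid at a genomic FRT site in a suitable host line, and this supplies the upstream elements needed for hygromycin resistance, so selection yields isogenic single-copy stable lines. The smaller fragment annotations (f1 ori, SV40 promoter, ble, lac elements) are backbone remnants.

The stated purpose is expression of C-terminally Strep-HA-tagged human HOIP. The tag suits affinity purification and detection, consistent with the affinity-purification mass spectrometry study that the plasmid comes from.
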