Addgene plasmid #113494: pcDNA5FRT/TO-HOIP-Strep-HA
Purpose: Expression of human HOIP with C-terminal strep-HA tag
Depositing lab: Hemmo Meyer. Depositing organization: Universitaet Duisburg-Essen. Publication: AP-SWATH reveals direct involvement of VCP/p97 in integrated stress response signaling through facilitating CReP/PPP1R15B degradation. Hulsmann J, Kravic B, Weith M, Gstaiger M, Aebersold RH, Collins BC, Meyer H. Mol Cell Proteomics. 2018 Mar 29. pii: RA117.000471. doi: 10.1074/mcp.RA117.000471. PubMed 29599191.
Backbone
  Vector backbone: pcDNA5-FRT-TO-cSH-GW
  Backbone manufacturer: Ruedi Aebersold
  Backbone size w/o insert (bp): 7017
  Vector type: Mammalian Expression
  Selectable markers: Hygromycin
Growth in bacteria
  Bacterial resistance: Ampicillin, 100 μg/mL
  Growth temperature: 37°C
  Growth strain: DH5alpha
  Copy number: High Copy
Gene/Insert
  Gene/Insert name: HOIP (alt names: RNF31; ZIBRA)
  Species: H. sapiens (human)
  Mutation: wildtype without stop codon
  Entrez Gene: RNF31 (a.k.a. HOIP, IMD115, Paul, ZIBRA)
  Promoter: CMV
  Tag / fusion protein: 2xstrep-HA (C terminal on insert)
  Cloning method: Gateway Cloning
  Sequencing primers: 5′ CMV-F; 3′ BGH-rev
Terms and licenses: Academic/Nonprofit Terms; Industry Terms: Not Available to Industry
How to cite: pcDNA5FRT/TO-HOIP-Strep-HA was a gift from Hemmo Meyer (Addgene plasmid # 113494 ; http://n2t.net/addgene:113494 ; RRID:Addgene_113494)
